Addgene plasmid #50526: pmCherry Paxillin
Depositing lab: Kenneth Yamada.
Backbone
  Vector backbone: pmCherry NBC1
  Backbone manufacturer: Yamada Lab
  Vector type: Mammalian Expression
Growth in bacteria
  Bacterial resistance: Kanamycin, 50 μg/mL
  Growth temperature: 37°C
  Growth strain: DH5alpha
  Copy number: High Copy
Gene/Insert
  Gene/Insert name: PXN paxillin
  Species: H. sapiens (human)
  Entrez Gene: PXN
  Promoter: CMV
  Tag / fusion protein: mCherry (N terminal on backbone)
  Cloning method: Restriction Enzyme; 5′ cloning site HindIII (not destroyed); 3′ cloning site XbaI (not destroyed)
  Sequencing primers: 5′ mCherry FW (CACAACGAGGACTACACCATC); 3′ SV40pA-R
Terms and licenses: Academic/Nonprofit Terms; Industry Terms: Not Available to Industry
Depositor comments: Replacement of Clontech pEGFP C1 vector EGFP with mCherry and MCS modification with Bam HI mutation of original Bam H I.
How to cite: pmCherry Paxillin was a gift from Kenneth Yamada (Addgene plasmid # 50526 ; http://n2t.net/addgene:50526 ; RRID:Addgene_50526)
