[The description below was written by a language model from this plasmid's Addgene catalogue record and pLannotate feature annotations shown in this document.]
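Description:
pmCherry Paxillin is a mammalian expression plasmid that produces paxillin fused at its N-terminus to the red fluorescent protein mCherry. The backbone, pmCherry NBC1, is a laboratory-made derivative of the Clontech pEGFP-C1 vector in which EGFP was replaced by mCherry and the multiple cloning site was modified, including mutation of the original BamHI site. In bacteria it replicates from a high-copy ColE1/pUC-type origin and is selected with kanamycin. An f1 origin is also present. The single NeoR/KanR gene (Tn5 aminoglycoside phosphotransferase) sits behind tandem bacterial (bla-type) and SV40 early promoters and is followed by an HSV TK polyadenylation signal. This arrangement gives kanamycin resistance in E. coli and allows G418 selection of stably transfected mammalian cells.

The expression cassette consists of the CMV immediate-early enhancer and promoter, the mCherry coding sequence, a short remnant of the cloning site acting as a linker, the paxillin open reading frame cloned between HindIII and XbaI, and an SV40 polyadenylation signal. The catalogue entry lists the insert as human PXN, but the automated annotation of the sequenced plasmid found its best match to the chicken paxillin protein, so users for whom species matters should check the insert's origin against the sequence. The short large T antigen, ble and bGH poly(A) fragments in the table look like residual backbone sequence or incidental matches rather than functional parts.

Paxillin is an adaptor protein that concentrates at focal adhesions, where it links actin-associated and signalling proteins at sites of cell-matrix attachment. The record does not state an intended use, but the fusion would be suited to serving as a live-cell fluorescent marker of focal adhesions.
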