Features (pLannotate 1.2.2; 15 found; start..end, strand, type, name):
     68..371     +  enhancer       CMV enhancer: human cytomegalovirus immediate early enhancer
    372..575     +  promoter       CMV promoter: human cytomegalovirus (CMV) immediate early promoter
    620..1327    +  CDS            mCherry: mCherry is a basic (constitutively fluorescent) red fluorescent protein published in 2004, derived from Discosoma sp.. It is reported to be a very rapidly-maturing monomer with low acid sensitivity.
   1328..1348    +  misc_feature   MCS (fragment): multiple cloning site
   1370..3040    +  CDS            PXN: PAXI_CHICK - Experimental evidence at protein level: Swiss-Prot protein existence level 1. Cytoskeletal protein involved in actin-membrane attachment at sites of cell adhesion to the extracellular matrix (focal adhesion). Binds in vitro to vinculin as well as to the SH3 domain of c-SRC and, when tyrosine phosphorylated, to the SH2 domain of v-CRK. From Gallus gallus (Chicken).
   3061..3145    +  CDS            large T antigen (fragment): large T antigen from SV40 (simian virus 40)
   3168..3289    +  polyA_signal   SV40 poly(A) signal: SV40 polyadenylation signal
   3323..3751    -  rep_origin     f1 ori (sequence partly withheld): f1 bacteriophage origin of replication; arrow indicates direction of (+) strand synthesis
   3778..3882    +  promoter       AmpR promoter: bla
   3884..4241    +  promoter       SV40 promoter: SV40 enhancer and early promoter
   4276..5070    +  CDS            NeoR/KanR: aminoglycoside phosphotransferase from Tn5; aph(3')-II (or nptII); confers resistance to neomycin, kanamycin, and G418 (Geneticin®)
   5091..5243    +  CDS            ble (fragment): BLE_KLEPN - Experimental evidence at protein level: Swiss-Prot protein existence level 1. Binding protein with a strong affinity to the bleomycin family of antibiotics. Binds to CL990; an antimitotic-antibiotic compound. From Klebsiella pneumoniae.
   5302..5349    +  polyA_signal   HSV TK poly(A) signal: herpes simplex virus thymidine kinase polyadenylation signal (Cole and Stacy, 1985)
   5440..5456    -  polyA_signal   bGH poly(A) signal (fragment): bovine growth hormone polyadenylation signal
   5678..6266    +  rep_origin     ori: high-copy-number ColE1/pMB1/pBR322/pUC origin of replication
>Addgene plasmid #50526 | pmCherry Paxillin | addgene full sequence | sequence record 241928 | Addgene NGS Result
CATGCATTAGTTATTAATAGTAATCAATTACGGGGTCATTAGTTCATAGCCCATATATGGAGTTCCGCGT
TACATAACTTACGGTAAATGGCCCGCCTGGCTGACCGCCCAACGACCCCCGCCCATTGACGTCAATAATG
ACGTATGTTCCCATAGTAACGCCAATAGGGACTTTCCATTGACGTCAATGGGTGGAGTATTTACGGTAAA
CTGCCCACTTGGCAGTACATCAAGTGTATCATATGCCAAGTACGCCCCCTATTGACGTCAATGACGGTAA
ATGGCCCGCCTGGCATTATGCCCAGTACATGACCTTATGGGACTTTCCTACTTGGCAGTACATCTACGTA
TTAGTCATCGCTATTACCATGGTGATGCGGTTTTGGCAGTACATCAATGGGCGTGGATAGCGGTTTGACT
CACGGGGATTTCCAAGTCTCCACCCCATTGACGTCAATGGGAGTTTGTTTTGGCACCAAAATCAACGGGA
CTTTCCAAAATGTCGTAACAACTCCGCCCCATTGACGCAAATGGGCGGTAGGCGTGTACGGTGGGAGGTC
TATATAAGCAGAGCTGGTTTAGTGAACCGTCAGATCCGCTAGCGCTACCGGTCGCCACCATGGTGAGCAA
GGGCGAGGAGGATAACATGGCCATCATCAAGGAGTTCATGCGCTTCAAGGTGCACATGGAGGGCTCCGTG
AACGGCCACGAGTTCGAGATCGAGGGCGAGGGCGAGGGCCGCCCCTACGAGGGCACCCAGACCGCCAAGC
TGAAGGTGACCAAGGGTGGCCCCCTGCCCTTCGCCTGGGACATCCTGTCCCCTCAGTTCATGTACGGCTC
CAAGGCCTACGTGAAGCACCCCGCCGACATCCCCGACTACTTGAAGCTGTCCTTCCCCGAGGGCTTCAAG
TGGGAGCGCGTGATGAACTTCGAGGACGGCGGCGTGGTGACCGTGACCCAGGACTCCTCCCTGCAGGACG
GCGAGTTCATCTACAAGGTGAAGCTGCGCGGCACCAACTTCCCCTCCGACGGCCCCGTAATGCAGAAGAA
GACCATGGGCTGGGAGGCCTCCTCCGAGCGGATGTACCCCGAGGACGGCGCCCTGAAGGGCGAGATCAAG
CAGAGGCTGAAGCTGAAGGACGGCGGCCACTACGACGCTGAGGTCAAGACCACCTACAAGGCCAAGAAGC
CCGTGCAGCTGCCCGGCGCCTACAACGTCAACATCAAGTTGGACATCACCTCCCACAACGAGGACTACAC
CATCGTGGAACAGTACGAACGCGCCGAGGGCCGCCACTCCACCGGCGGCATGGACGAGCTGTACAAGTCC
GGACTCAGATCTCGAGCTGCGGCCGCCGGATCCAAGCTTATGGACGACCTCGACGCCCTGCTGGCGGACT
TGGAGTCTACCACCTCCCACATCTCCAAACGGCCTGTGTTCTTGTCGGAGGAGACCCCCTACTCATACCC
AACTGGAAACCACACATACCAGGAGATTGCCGTGCCACCCCCCGTCCCCCCACCCCCGTCCAGCGAGGCC
CTCAATGGCACAATCCTTGACCCCTTAGACCAGTGGCAGCCCAGCGGCTCCCGATTCATCCACCAGCAGC
CTCAGTCCTCATCACCTGTGTACGGCTCCAGTGCCAAAACTTCCAGTGTCTCCAACCCTCAGGACAGTGT
TGGCTCTCCGTGCTCCCGAGTGGGTGAGGAGGAGCACGTCTACAGCTTCCCCAACAAGCAGAAATCAGCT
GAGCCTTCACCCACCGTAATGAGCACGTCCCTGGGCAGCAACCTTTCTGAACTCGACCGCCTGCTGCTGG
AACTGAACGCTGTACAGCATAACCCGCCAGGCTTCCCTGCAGATGAGGCCAACTCAAGCCCCCCGCTTCC
TGGGGCCCTGAGCCCCCTCTATGGTGTCCCAGAGACTAACAGCCCCTTGGGAGGCAAAGCTGGGCCCCTG
ACGAAAGAGAAGCCTAAGCGGAATGGGGGCCGGGGCCTGGAGGACGTGCGGCCCAGTGTGGAGAGTCTCT
TGGATGAACTGGAGAGCTCCGTGCCCAGCCCCGTCCCTGCCATCACTGTGAACCAGGGCGAGATGAGCAG
CCCGCAGCGCGTCACCTCCACCCAACAGCAGACACGCATCTCGGCCTCCTCTGCCACCAGGGAGCTGGAC
GAGCTGATGGCTTCGCTGTCGGATTTCAAGTTCATGGCCCAGGGGAAGACAGGGAGCAGCTCACCCCCTG
GGGGGCCCCCGAAGCCCGGGAGCCAGCTGGACAGCATGCTGGGGAGCCTGCAGTCTGACCTGAACAAGCT
GGGGGTCGCCACAGTCGCCAAAGGAGTCTGCGGGGCCTGCAAGAAGCCCATCGCCGGGCAGGTTGTGACC
GCCATGGGGAAGACGTGGCACCCCGAGCACTTCGTCTGCACCCACTGCCAGGAGGAGATCGGATCCCGGA
ACTTCTTCGAGCGGGATGGACAGCCCTACTGTGAAAAGGACTACCACAACCTCTTCTCCCCGCGCTGCTA
CTACTGCAACGGCCCCATCCTGGATAAAGTGGTGACAGCCCTTGACCGGACGTGGCACCCTGAACACTTC
TTCTGTGCACAGTGTGGAGCCTTCTTTGGTCCCGAAGGGTTCCACGAGAAGGACGGCAAGGCCTACTGTC
GCAAGGACTACTTCGACATGTTCGCACCCAAGTGTGGCGGCTGCGCCCGGGCCATCCTGGAGAACTATAT
CTCAGCCCTCAACACGCTGTGGCATCCTGAGTGCTTTGTGTGCCGGGAATGCTTCACGCCATTCGTGAAC
GGCAGCTTCTTCGAGCACGACGGGCAGCCCTACTGTGAGGTGCACTACCACGAGCGGCGCGGCTCGCTGT
GTTCTGGCTGCCAGAAGCCCATCACCGGCCGCTGCATCACCGCCATGGCCAAGAAGTTCCACCCCGAGCA
CTTCGTCTGTGCCTTCTGCCTCAAGCAGCTCAACAAGGGCACCTTCAAGGAGCAGAACGACAAGCCTTAC
TGTCAGAACTGCTTCCTCAAGCTCTTCTGCTAGGCTCGAGTCTAGATAACTGATCATAATCAGCCATACC
ACATTTGTAGAGGTTTTACTTGCTTTAAAAAACCTCCCACACCTCCCCCTGAACCTGAAACATAAAATGA
ATGCAATTGTTGTTGTTAACTTGTTTATTGCAGCTTATAATGGTTACAAATAAAGCAATAGCATCACAAA
TTTCACAAATAAAGCATTTTTTTCACTGCATTCTAGTTGTGGTTTGTCCAAACTCATCAATGTATCTTAA
CGCGTAAATTGTAAGCGTTAATATTTTGTTAAAATTCGCGTTAAATTTTTGTTAAATCAGCTCATTTTTT
AACCAATAGGCCGAAATCGGCAAAATCCCTTATAAATCAAAAGAATAGACCGAGATAGGGT
[37 nt withheld, positions 3422-3458]
AAAGAACGTGGACTCCAACGTCAAAGG
[49 nt withheld, positions 3486-3534]
T
[91 nt withheld, positions 3536-3626]
G
[124 nt withheld, positions 3628-3751]
CAGGTGGCACTTTTCGGGGAAATGTGCGCGGAACCCCTATTTGTTTATTTTTCTAAATACATTCAAATAT
GTATCCGCTCATGAGACAATAACCCTGATAAATGCTTCAATAATATTGAAAAAGGAAGAGTCCTGAGGCG
GAAAGAACCAGCTGTGGAATGTGTGTCAGTTAGGGTGTGGAAAGTCCCCAGGCTCCCCAGCAGGCAGAAG
TATGCAAAGCATGCATCTCAATTAGTCAGCAACCAGGTGTGGAAAGTCCCCAGGCTCCCCAGCAGGCAGA
AGTATGCAAAGCATGCATCTCAATTAGTCAGCAACCATAGTCCCGCCCCTAACTCCGCCCATCCCGCCCC
TAACTCCGCCCAGTTCCGCCCATTCTCCGCCCCATGGCTGACTAATTTTTTTTATTTATGCAGAGGCCGA
GGCCGCCTCGGCCTCTGAGCTATTCCAGAAGTAGTGAGGAGGCTTTTTTGGAGGCCTAGGCTTTTGCAAA
GATCGATCAAGAGACAGGATGAGGATCGTTTCGCATGATTGAACAAGATGGATTGCACGCAGGTTCTCCG
GCCGCTTGGGTGGAGAGGCTATTCGGCTATGACTGGGCACAACAGACAATCGGCTGCTCTGATGCCGCCG
TGTTCCGGCTGTCAGCGCAGGGGCGCCCGGTTCTTTTTGTCAAGACCGACCTGTCCGGTGCCCTGAATGA
ACTGCAAGACGAGGCAGCGCGGCTATCGTGGCTGGCCACGACGGGCGTTCCTTGCGCAGCTGTGCTCGAC
GTTGTCACTGAAGCGGGAAGGGACTGGCTGCTATTGGGCGAAGTGCCGGGGCAGGATCTCCTGTCATCTC
ACCTTGCTCCTGCCGAGAAAGTATCCATCATGGCTGATGCAATGCGGCGGCTGCATACGCTTGATCCGGC
TACCTGCCCATTCGACCACCAAGCGAAACATCGCATCGAGCGAGCACGTACTCGGATGGAAGCCGGTCTT
GTCGATCAGGATGATCTGGACGAAGAGCATCAGGGGCTCGCGCCAGCCGAACTGTTCGCCAGGCTCAAGG
CGAGCATGCCCGACGGCGAGGATCTCGTCGTGACCCATGGCGATGCCTGCTTGCCGAATATCATGGTGGA
AAATGGCCGCTTTTCTGGATTCATCGACTGTGGCCGGCTGGGTGTGGCGGACCGCTATCAGGACATAGCG
TTGGCTACCCGTGATATTGCTGAAGAGCTTGGCGGCGAATGGGCTGACCGCTTCCTCGTGCTTTACGGTA
TCGCCGCTCCCGATTCGCAGCGCATCGCCTTCTATCGCCTTCTTGACGAGTTCTTCTGAGCGGGACTCTG
GGGTTCGAAATGACCGACCAAGCGACGCCCAACCTGCCATCACGAGATTTCGATTCCACCGCCGCCTTCT
ATGAAAGGTTGGGCTTCGGAATCGTTTTCCGGGACGCCGGCTGGATGATCCTCCAGCGCGGGGATCTCAT
GCTGGAGTTCTTCGCCCACCCTAGGGGGAGGCTAACTGAAACACGGAAGGAGACAATACCGGAAGGAACC
CGCGCTATGACGGCAATAAAAAGACAGAATAAAACGCACGGTGTTGGGTCGTTTGTTCATAAACGCGGGG
TTCGGTCCCAGGGCTGGCACTCTGTCGATACCCCACCGAGACCCCATTGGGGCCAATACGCCCGCGTTTC
TTCCTTTTCCCCACCCCACCCCCCAAGTTCGGGTGAAGGCCCAGGGCTCGCAGCCAACGTCGGGGCGGCA
GGCCCTGCCATAGCCTCAGGTTACTCATATATACTTTAGATTGATTTAAAACTTCATTTTTAATTTAAAA
GGATCTAGGTGAAGATCCTTTTTGATAATCTCATGACCAAAATCCCTTAACGTGAGTTTTCGTTCCACTG
AGCGTCAGACCCCGTAGAAAAGATCAAAGGATCTTCTTGAGATCCTTTTTTTCTGCGCGTAATCTGCTGC
TTGCAAACAAAAAAACCACCGCTACCAGCGGTGGTTTGTTTGCCGGATCAAGAGCTACCAACTCTTTTTC
CGAAGGTAACTGGCTTCAGCAGAGCGCAGATACCAAATACTGTTCTTCTAGTGTAGCCGTAGTTAGGCCA
CCACTTCAAGAACTCTGTAGCACCGCCTACATACCTCGCTCTGCTAATCCTGTTACCAGTGGCTGCTGCC
AGTGGCGATAAGTCGTGTCTTACCGGGTTGGACTCAAGACGATAGTTACCGGATAAGGCGCAGCGGTCGG
GCTGAACGGGGGGTTCGTGCACACAGCCCAGCTTGGAGCGAACGACCTACACCGAACTGAGATACCTACA
GCGTGAGCTATGAGAAAGCGCCACGCTTCCCGAAGGGAGAAAGGCGGACAGGTATCCGGTAAGCGGCAGG
GTCGGAACAGGAGAGCGCACGAGGGAGCTTCCAGGGGGAAACGCCTGGTATCTTTATAGTCCTGTCGGGT
TTCGCCACCTCTGACTTGAGCGTCGATTTTTGTGATGCTCGTCAGGGGGGCGGAGCCTATGGAAAAACGC
CAGCAACGCGGCCTTTTTACGGTTCCTGGCCTTTTGCTGGCCTTTTGCTCACATGTTCTTTCCTGCGTTA
TCCCCTGATTCTGTGGATAACCGTATTACCGC
