>Addgene plasmid #50526 | pmCherry Paxillin | depositor partial sequence | sequence record 75458 | insert only
ATGGACGACCTCGACGCCCTGCTGGCGGACTTGGAGTCTACCACCTCCCACATCTCCAAACGGCCTGTGT
TCTTGTCGGAGGAGACCCCCTACTCATACCCAACTGGAAACCACACATACCAGGAGATTGCCGTGCCACC
CCCCGTCCCCCCACCCCCGTCCAGCGAGGCCCTCAATGGCACAATCCTTGACCCCTTAGACCAGTGGCAG
CCCAGCGGCTCCCGATTCATCCACCAGCAGCCTCAGTCCTCATCACCTGTGTACGGCTCCAGTGCCAAAA
CTTCCAGTGTCTCCAACCCTCAGGACAGTGTTGGCTCTCCGTGCTCCCGAGTGGGTGAGGAGGAGCACGT
CTACAGCTTCCCCAACAAGCAGAAATCAGCTGAGCCTTCACCCACCGTAATGAGCACGTCCCTGGGCAGC
AACCTTTCTGAACTCGACCGCCTGCTGCTGGAACTGAACGCTGTACAGCATAACCCGCCAGGCTTCCCTG
CAGATGAGGCCAACTCAAGCCCCCCGCTTCCTGGGGCCCTGAGCCCCCTCTATGGTGTCCCAGAGACTAA
CAGCCCCTTGGGAGGCAAAGCTGGGCCCCTGACGAAAGAGAAGCCTAAGCGGAATGGGGGCCGGGGCCTG
GAGGACGTGCGGCCCAGTGTGGAGAGTCTCTTGGATGAACTGGAGAGCTCCGTGCCCAGCCCCGTCCCTG
CCATCACTGTGAACCAGGGCGAGATGAGCAGCCCGCAGCGCGTCACCTCCACCCAACAGCAGACACGCAT
CTCGGCCTCCTCTGCCACCAGGGAGCTGGACGAGCTGATGGCTTCGCTGTCGGATTTCAAGTTCATGGCC
CAGGGGAAGACAGGGAGCAGCTCACCCCCTGGGGGGCCCCCGAAGCCCGGGAGCCAGCTGGACAGCATGC
TGGGGAGCCTGCAGTCTGACCTGAACAAGCTGGGGGTCGCCACAGTCGCCAAAGGAGTCTGCGGGGCCTG
CAAGAAGCCCATCGCCGGGCAGGTTGTGACCGCCATGGGGAAGACGTGGCACCCCGAGCACTTCGTCTGC
ACCCACTGCCAGGAGGAGATCGGATCCCGGAACTTCTTCGAGCGGGATGGACAGCCCTACTGTGAAAAGG
ACTACCACAACCTCTTCTCCCCGCGCTGCTACTACTGCAACGGCCCCATCCTGGATAAAGTGGTGACAGC
CCTTGACCGGACGTGGCACCCTGAACACTTCTTCTGTGCACAGTGTGGAGCCTTCTTTGGTCCCGAAGGG
TTCCACGAGAAGGACGGCAAGGCCTACTGTCGCAAGGACTACTTCGACATGTTCGCACCCAAGTGTGGCG
GCTGCGCCCGGGCCATCCTGGAGAACTATATCTCAGCCCTCAACACGCTGTGGCATCCTGAGTGCTTTGT
GTGCCGGGAATGCTTCACGCCATTCGTGAACGGCAGCTTCTTCGAGCACGACGGGCAGCCCTACTGTGAG
GTGCACTACCACGAGCGGCGCGGCTCGCTGTGTTCTGGCTGCCAGAAGCCCATCACCGGCCGCTGCATCA
CCGCCATGGCCAAGAAGTTCCACCCCGAGCACTTCGTCTGTGCCTTCTGCCTCAAGCAGCTCAACAAGGG
CACCTTCAAGGAGCAGAACGACAAGCCTTACTGTCAGAACTGCTTCCTCAAGCTCTTCTGCTAG
