>Addgene plasmid #50526 | pmCherry Paxillin | addgene partial sequence | sequence record 78035 | mCherry-F 5'-ccccgtaatgcagaagaaga-3'
CCGAGGACGGCGCCCTGAAGGGCGAGATCAAGCAGAGGCTGAAGCTGAAGGACGGCGGCCACTACGACGC
TGAGGTCAAGACCACCTACAAGGCCAAGAAGCCCGTGCAGCTGCCCGGCGCCTACAACGTCAACATCAAG
TTGGACATCACCTCCCACAACGAGGACTACACCATCGTGGAACAGTACGAACGCGCCGAGGGCCGCCACT
CCACCGGCGGCATGGACGAGCTGTACAAGTCCGGACTCAGATCTCGAGCTGCGGCCGCCGGATCCAAGCT
TATGGACGACCTCGACGCCCTGCTGGCGGACTTGGAGTCTACCACCTCCCACATCTCCAAACGGCCTGTG
TTCTTGTCGGAGGAGACCCCCTACTCATACCCAACTGGAAACCACACATACCAGGAGATTGCCGTGCCAC
CCCCCGTCCCCCCACCCCCGTCCAGCGAGGCCCTCAATGGCACAATCCTTGACCCCTTAGACCAGTGGCA
GCCCAGCGGCTCCCGATTCATCCACCAGCAGCCTCAGTCCTCATCACCTGTGTACGGCTCCAGTGCCAAA
ACTTCCAGTGTCTCCAACCCTCAGGACAGTGTTGGCTCTCCGTGCTCCCGAGTGGGTGAGGAGGAGCACG
TCTACAGCTTCCCCAACAAGCAGAAATCAGCTGAGCCTTCACCCACCGTAATGAGCACGTCCCTGGGCAG
CAACCTTTCTGAACTCGACCGCCTGCTGCTGGAACTGAACGCTGTACAGCATAACCCGCCAGGCTTCCCT
GCAGATGAGGCCAACTCAAGCCCCCCGCTTCCTGGGGCCCTGAGCCCCCTCTATGGTGTCCCAGAGACTA
ACAGCCCCTTGGGAGGCAAAGCTGGGCCCCTGACGAAAGAGAAGCCTAAGCGGAATGGGGGCCGGGGCC
